>Addgene plasmid #212358 | pTwist-SARS-CoV-2 Spike-deltaC18 L18F (TTC) | addgene full sequence | sequence record 431605 | Addgene NGS Result
ATGTTTGTGTTCCTCGTTCTCCTGCCCCTCGTTTCTTCCCAATGCGTGAACTTCACAACTAGAACGCAGC
TCCCACCCGCTTACACGAACTCTTTTACTCGTGGAGTATACTATCCCGATAAAGTCTTTAGGTCCAGTGT
CCTTCATTCTACTCAAGACCTTTTCCTGCCATTCTTCTCAAATGTCACCTGGTTCCATGCTATCCACGTT
TCTGGCACCAACGGAACTAAACGATTTGATAATCCCGTCTTGCCATTTAACGATGGCGTATACTTTGCCT
CAACGGAGAAGTCCAACATTATCCGGGGATGGATATTTGGCACCACCCTGGACTCCAAGACACAGTCTCT
CCTCATTGTGAACAACGCCACCAATGTCGTCATCAAAGTCTGTGAATTTCAATTTTGTAACGATCCCTTT
CTCGGGGTTTATTATCATAAGAATAACAAGTCTTGGATGGAGTCAGAGTTCCGCGTTTACAGTTCCGCTA
ACAACTGTACTTTTGAGTACGTTTCCCAACCATTTCTCATGGATCTTGAAGGGAAGCAAGGCAACTTCAA
GAATCTCCGCGAATTTGTGTTTAAGAATATAGACGGCTACTTCAAAATTTATAGCAAGCATACCCCGATA
AATCTGGTTCGGGATCTCCCTCAAGGCTTCTCCGCGTTGGAACCCCTCGTGGACTTGCCGATTGGCATCA
ACATCACCCGGTTCCAAACCCTTCTTGCCCTTCATCGAAGCTACCTCACGCCTGGCGACAGTAGTAGTGG
TTGGACAGCGGGCGCAGCAGCCTACTATGTGGGATATTTGCAACCACGCACCTTTCTTCTCAAATATAAC
GAAAACGGAACAATTACCGATGCCGTAGACTGTGCCCTCGATCCCCTGTCCGAAACTAAATGCACACTCA
AGTCCTTCACAGTTGAGAAAGGCATATACCAAACCAGTAACTTCCGCGTCCAACCCACCGAATCCATTGT
TCGATTCCCTAACATCACCAATTTGTGTCCTTTCGGTGAAGTATTTAATGCCACTCGATTTGCATCAGTT
TATGCCTGGAATCGCAAGCGAATATCAAATTGTGTTGCAGATTATAGTGTCCTGTATAATAGCGCATCAT
TCAGCACTTTTAAGTGTTATGGGGTCAGCCCTACGAAATTGAATGACTTGTGTTTTACCAACGTTTACGC
AGATTCTTTCGTCATACGCGGCGACGAAGTCCGACAGATTGCACCGGGGCAAACCGGAAAGATAGCAGAC
TATAATTATAAGTTGCCGGATGACTTCACCGGCTGCGTTATAGCATGGAACTCCAATAATCTCGATTCAA
AAGTCGGCGGCAACTATAATTATCTTTACCGCCTGTTTCGCAAGTCAAATCTGAAGCCCTTTGAACGTGA
CATCTCCACCGAAATTTATCAAGCTGGCAGCACCCCATGTAATGGAGTGGAAGGGTTTAACTGTTATTTT
CCCCTTCAATCATACGGATTTCAACCAACAAATGGGGTGGGCTATCAACCATATCGGGTGGTAGTCTTGA
GCTTTGAGCTGCTCCACGCACCGGCTACAGTTTGCGGACCGAAGAAAAGCACTAACCTGGTGAAGAATAA
ATGTGTGAACTTCAACTTTAATGGGCTCACCGGAACAGGGGTGCTGACAGAATCAAACAAGAAATTTCTC
CCTTTTCAACAATTTGGTAGAGACATTGCCGATACCACAGATGCCGTCCGCGATCCGCAAACACTGGAAA
TCCTCGATATAACACCCTGTAGCTTCGGCGGGGTCAGCGTGATAACTCCCGGAACGAACACATCCAACCA
AGTGGCTGTCCTGTATCAAGATGTCAACTGTACCGAAGTCCCTGTGGCGATACACGCCGACCAACTGACA
CCCACCTGGAGAGTCTACTCAACAGGTTCCAATGTCTTTCAAACTAGAGCGGGTTGTCTCATTGGCGCTG
AGCATGTCAATAATTCATACGAATGTGATATTCCTATTGGGGCAGGAATCTGTGCGTCTTATCAAACTCA
AACGAACTCACCACGGCGCGCTCGCTCAGTAGCCAGCCAGTCCATAATCGCCTATACCATGAGTCTCGGG
GCTGAGAACTCCGTGGCTTATTCAAACAATTCCATCGCAATCCCAACTAACTTTACCATTAGCGTTACCA
CGGAAATCTTGCCCGTCAGCATGACTAAGACGAGCGTAGACTGTACGATGTATATCTGTGGGGATTCCAC
CGAGTGTAGCAACCTCTTGCTTCAATACGGGTCTTTCTGTACTCAACTCAACCGAGCATTGACCGGAATT
GCGGTCGAACAAGACAAGAATACCCAAGAGGTGTTCGCACAAGTAAAGCAAATATACAAAACGCCGCCAA
TCAAAGATTTTGGCGGGTTTAATTTTAGCCAAATACTGCCAGACCCATCTAAGCCTTCAAAACGCAGCTT
TATCGAGGATCTGCTGTTCAACAAAGTTACGTTGGCTGACGCGGGTTTCATTAAGCAGTATGGGGATTGT
TTGGGAGACATTGCGGCCCGCGACCTTATCTGTGCTCAAAAATTCAATGGGTTGACAGTTCTGCCCCCTC
TGCTCACTGATGAGATGATTGCACAGTATACATCAGCATTGTTGGCAGGAACCATTACATCCGGCTGGAC
TTTTGGCGCGGGTGCGGCCCTTCAAATACCTTTCGCTATGCAAATGGCTTACAGATTCAATGGGATTGGT
GTCACGCAAAATGTATTGTATGAAAATCAGAAGCTGATCGCTAATCAATTTAACAGCGCGATTGGCAAGA
TCCAAGATTCACTGTCAAGCACAGCGTCCGCCCTCGGCAAACTCCAAGATGTTGTGAATCAAAACGCCCA
GGCCCTGAATACCCTCGTGAAGCAACTGAGTTCTAACTTCGGCGCAATCTCCAGCGTCCTCAACGACATA
TTGTCCAGACTTGATAAGGTGGAAGCCGAGGTGCAAATTGATCGGCTCATCACAGGCAGGCTCCAGTCAC
TCCAAACTTATGTGACACAACAGTTGATCCGGGCTGCTGAGATACGAGCAAGCGCCAACCTGGCCGCCAC
TAAAATGTCAGAGTGCGTGCTCGGGCAGTCCAAACGGGTTGACTTTTGTGGCAAGGGCTATCACTTGATG
TCCTTCCCCCAATCCGCCCCACATGGAGTGGTCTTTCTCCACGTCACTTATGTCCCTGCTCAAGAGAAGA
ACTTTACGACAGCTCCAGCAATCTGTCACGATGGCAAAGCGCACTTTCCCAGGGAAGGCGTTTTCGTCAG
TAATGGCACGCATTGGTTTGTGACCCAAAGGAATTTCTATGAACCCCAAATCATAACCACTGACAATACA
TTTGTCTCAGGCAACTGTGATGTGGTCATTGGGATCGTGAACAACACGGTATATGATCCCCTGCAACCCG
AGTTGGATAGCTTCAAAGAGGAATTGGATAAATACTTTAAGAATCATACTTCACCCGATGTTGATCTCGG
GGACATATCAGGAATAAATGCAAGTGTCGTCAACATTCAGAAAGAGATTGATCGCCTTAATGAGGTCGCC
AAGAACTTGAATGAATCTTTGATCGACTTGCAAGAACTGGGCAAATACGAACAATATATTAAATGGCCCT
GGTACATTTGGTTGGGCTTTATCGCCGGACTTATAGCTATCGTTATGGTCACAATTATGTTGTGCTGTAT
GACTAGCTGTTGTTCCTGCTTGAAAGGATGTTGCAGTTGCGGATCTTGTTGTAAATAAAGGATCCTCTAG
AAGTTGTCTCCTCCTGCACTGACTGACTGATACAATCGATTTCTGGATCCGCAGGCCTAATCAACCTCTG
GATTACAAAATTTGTGAAAGATTGACTGGTATTCTTAACTATGTTGCTCCTTTTACGCTATGTGGATACG
CTGCTTTAATGCCTTTGTATCATGCTATTGCTTCCCGTATGGCTTTCATTTTCTCCTCCTTGTATAAATC
CTGGTTGCTGTCTCTTTATGAGGAGTTGTGGCCCGTTGTCAGGCAACGTGGCGTGGTGTGCACTGTGTTT
GCTGACGCAACCCCCACTGGTTGGGGCATTGCCACCACCTGTCAGCTCCTTTCCGGGACTTTCGCTTTCC
CCCTCCCTATTGCCACGGCGGAACTCATCGCCGCCTGCCTTGCCCGCTGCTGGACAGGGGCTCGGCTGTT
GGGCACTGACAATTCCGTGGTGTTGTCGGGGAAGCTGACGTCCTTTCCATGGCTGCTCGCCTGTGTTGCC
ACCTGGATTCTGCGCGGGACGTCCTTCTGCTACGTCCCTTCGGCCCTCAATCCAGCGGACCTTCCTTCCC
GCGGCCTGCTGCCGGCTCTGCGGCCTCTTCCGCGTCTTCGCCTTCGCCCTCAGACGAGTCGGATCTCCCT
TTGGGCCGCCTCCCCGCCTGTCTAGCTTGACTGACTGAGATACAGCGTACCTTCAGCTCACAGACATGAT
AAGATACATTGATGAGTTTGGACAAACCACAACTAGAATGCAGTGAAAAAAATGCTTTATTTGTGAAATT
TGTGATGCTATTGCTTTATTTGTAACCATTATAAGCTGCAATAAACAAGTTAACAACAACAATTGCATTC
ATTTTATGTTTCAGGTTCAGGGGGAGGTGTGGGAGGTTTTTTAAAGCAAGTAAAACCTCTACAAATGTGG
TATTGGCCCATCTCTATCGGTATCGTAGCATAACCCCTTGGGGCCTCTAAACGGGTCTTGAGGGGTTTTT
TGTGCCCCTCGGGCCGGATTGCTATCTACCGGCATTGGCGCAGAAAAAAATGCCTGATGCGACGCTGCGC
GTCTTATACTCCCACATATGCCAGATTCAGCAACGGATACGGCTTCCCCAACTTGCCCACTTCCATACGT
GTCCTCCTTACCAGAAATTTATCCTTAAGGTCGTCAGCTATCCTGCAGGCGATCTCTCGATTTCGATCAA
GACATTCCTTTAATGGTCTTTTCTGGACACCACTAGGGGTCAGAAGTAGTTCATCAAACTTTCTTCCCTC
CCTAATCTCATTGGTTACCTTGGGCTATCGAAACTTAATTAAGCGATCTGCATCTCAATTAGTCAGCAAC
CATAGTCCCGCCCCTAACTCCGCCCATCCCGCCCCTAACTCCGCCCAGTTCCGCCCATTCTCCGCCCCAT
CGCTGACTAATTTTTTTTATTTATGCAGAGGCCGAGGCCGCCTCGGCCTCTGAGCTATTCCAGAAGTAGT
GAGGAGGCTTTTTTGGAGGCCTAGGCTTTTGCAAAGGAGGTAGCCAACATGATTGAACAAGATGGATTGC
ACGCAGGTTCTCCCGCCGCTTGGGTGGAGAGGCTATTCGGCTATGACTGGGCACAACAGACAATCGGCTG
CTCTGATGCCGCCGTGTTCCGGCTGTCAGCGCAGGGGCGCCCGGTTCTTTTTGTCAAGACCGACCTGTCC
GGTGCCCTGAATGAACTCCAGGACGAGGCAGCGCGGCTATCGTGGCTGGCCACGACGGGCGTTCCTTGCG
CAGCTGTGCTCGACGTTGTCACTGAAGCGGGAAGGGACTGGCTGCTATTGGGCGAAGTGCCGGGGCAGGA
TCTCCTGTCATCTCACCTTGCTCCTGCCGAGAAAGTATCCATCATGGCTGATGCAATGCGGCGGCTGCAT
ACGCTTGATCCGGCTACCTGCCCATTCGACCACCAAGCGAAACATCGCATCGAGCGAGCACGTACTCGGA
TGGAAGCCGGTCTTGTCGATCAGGATGATCTGGACGAAGAGCATCAGGGGCTCGCGCCAGCCGAACTGTT
CGCCAGGCTCAAGGCGCGGATGCCCGACGGCGAGGATCTCGTCGTGACCCACGGCGATGCCTGCTTGCCG
AATATCATGGTGGAAAATGGCCGCTTTTCTGGATTCATCGACTGTGGCCGGCTGGGTGTGGCGGACCGCT
ATCAGGACATAGCGTTGGCTACCCGTGATATTGCTGAAGAGCTTGGCGGCGAATGGGCTGACCGCTTCCT
CGTGCTTTACGGTATCGCCGCTCCCGATTCGCAGCGCATCGCCTTCTATCGCCTTCTTGACGAGTTCTTC
TAGTATGTAAGCCCTGTGCCTTCTAGTTGCCAGCCATCTGTTGTTTGCCCCTCCCCCGTGCCTTCCTTGA
CCCTGGAAGGTGCCACTCCCACTGTCCTTTCCTAATAAAATGAGGAAATTGCATCGCATTGTCTGAGTAG
GTGTCATTCTATTCTGGGGGGTGGGGTGGGGCAGGACAGCAAGGGGGAGGATTGGGAAGACAATAGCAGG
CATGCTGGGGATGCGGTGGGCTCTATGGTTAATTAACCAGTCAAGTCAGCTACTTGGCGAGATCGACTTG
TCTGGGTTTCGACTACGCTCAGAATTGCGTCAGTCAAGTTCGATCTGGTCCTTGCTATTGCACCCGTTCT
CCGATTACGAGTTTCATTTAAATCATGTGAGCAAAAGGCCAGCAAAAGGCCAGGAACCGTAAAAAGGCCG
CGTTGCTGGCGTTTTTCCATAGGCTCCGCCCCCCTGACGAGCATCACAAAAATCGACGCTCAAGTCAGAG
GTGGCGAAACCCGACAGGACTATAAAGATACCAGGCGTTTCCCCCTGGAAGCTCCCTCGTGCGCTCTCCT
GTTCCGACCCTGCCGCTTACCGGATACCTGTCCGCCTTTCTCCCTTCGGGAAGCGTGGCGCTTTCTCATA
GCTCACGCTGTAGGTATCTCAGTTCGGTGTAGGTCGTTCGCTCCAAGCTGGGCTGTGTGCACGAACCCCC
CGTTCAGCCCGACCGCTGCGCCTTATCCGGTAACTATCGTCTTGAGTCCAACCCGGTAAGACACGACTTA
TCGCCACTGGCAGCAGCCACTGGTAACAGGATTAGCAGAGCGAGGTATGTAGGCGGTGCTACAGAGTTCT
TGAAGTGGTGGCCTAACTACGGCTACACTAGAAGAACAGTATTTGGTATCTGCGCTCTGCTGAAGCCAGT
TACCTTCGGAAAAAGAGTTGGTAGCTCTTGATCCGGCAAACAAACCACCGCTGGTAGCGGTGGTTTTTTT
GTTTGCAAGCAGCAGATTACGCGCAGAAAAAAAGGATCTCAAGAAGATCCTTTGATCTTTTCTACGGGGT
CTGACGCTCAGTGGAACGAAAACTCACGTTAAGGGATTTTGGTCATGAGATTATCAAAAAGGATCTTCAC
CTAGATCCTTTTAAATTAAAAATGAAGTTTTAAATCAATCTAAAGTATATATGAGTAAACTTGGTCTGAC
AGTTACCAATGCTTAATCAGTGAGGCACCTATCTCAGCGATCTGTCTATTTCGTTCATCCATAGTTGCAT
TTAAATTTCCGAACTCTCCAAGGCCCTCGTCGGAAAATCTTCAAACCTTTCGTCCGATCCATCTTGCAGG
CTACCTCTCGAACGAACTATCGCAAGTCTCTTGGCCGGCCTTGCGCCTTGGCTATTGCTTGGCAGCGCCT
ATCGCCAGGTATTACTCCAATCCCGAATATCCGAGATCGGGATCACCCGAGAGAAGTTCAACCTACATCC
TCAATCCCGATCTATCCGAGATCCGAGGAATATCGAAATCGGGGCGCGCCTGGTGTACCGAGAACGATCC
TCTCAGTGCGAGTCTCGACGATCCATATCGTTGCTTGGCAGTCAGCCAGTCGGAATCCAGCTTGGGACCC
AGGAAGTCCAATCGTCAGATATTGTACTCAAGCCTGGTCACGGCAGCGTACCGATCTGTTTAAACCTAGA
TATTGATAGTCTGATCGGTCAACGTATAATCGAGTCCTAGCTTTTGCAAACATCTATCAAGAGACAGGAT
CAGCAGGAGGCTTTCGCATGAGTATTCAACATTTCCGTGTCGCCCTTATTCCCTTTTTTGCGGCATTTTG
CCTTCCTGTTTTTGCTCACCCAGAAACGCTGGTGAAAGTAAAAGATGCTGAAGATCAGTTGGGTGCGCGA
GTGGGTTACATCGAACTGGATCTCAACAGCGGTAAGATCCTTGAGAGTTTTCGCCCCGAAGAACGCTTTC
CAATGATGAGCACTTTTAAAGTTCTGCTATGTGGCGCGGTATTATCCCGTATTGACGCCGGGCAAGAGCA
ACTCGGTCGCCGCATACACTATTCTCAGAATGACTTGGTTGAGTATTCACCAGTCACAGAAAAGCATCTT
ACGGATGGCATGACAGTAAGAGAATTATGCAGTGCTGCCATAACCATGAGTGATAACACTGCGGCCAACT
TACTTCTGACAACGATTGGAGGACCGAAGGAGCTAACCGCTTTTTTGCACAACATGGGGGATCATGTAAC
TCGCCTTGATCGTTGGGAACCGGAGCTGAATGAAGCCATACCAAACGACGAGCGTGACACCACGATGCCT
GTAGCAATGGCAACAACCTTGCGTAAACTATTAACTGGCGAACTACTTACTCTAGCTTCCCGGCAACAGT
TGATAGACTGGATGGAGGCGGATAAAGTTGCAGGACCACTTCTGCGCTCGGCCCTTCCGGCTGGCTGGTT
TATTGCTGATAAATCTGGAGCCGGTGAGCGTGGGTCTCGCGGTATCATTGCAGCACTGGGGCCAGATGGT
AAGCCCTCCCGTATCGTAGTTATCTACACGACGGGGAGTCAGGCAACTATGGATGAACGAAATAGACAGA
TCGCTGAGATAGGTGCCTCACTGATTAAGCATTGGTAACCGATTCTAGGTGCATTGGCGCAGAAAAAAAT
GCCTGATGCGACGCTGCGCGTCTTATACTCCCACATATGCCAGATTCAGCAACGGATACGGCTTCCCCAA
CTTGCCCACTTCCATACGTGTCCTCCTTACCAGAAATTTATCCTTAAGATCCCGAATCGTTTAAACTCGA
CTCTGGCTCTATCGAATCTCCGTCGTTTCGAGCTTACGCGAACAGCCGTGGCGCTCATTTGCTCGTCGGG
CATCGAATCTCGTCAGCTATCGTCAGCTTACCTTTTTGGCAGCGATCGCGGCTCCCGACATCTTGGACCA
TTAGCTCCACAGGTATCTTCTTCCCTCTAGTGGTCATAACAGCAGCTTCAGCTACCTCTCAATTCAAAAA
ACCCCTCAAGACCCGTTTAGAGGCCCCAAGGGGTTATGCTATCAATCGTTGCGTTACACACACAAAAAAC
CAACACACATCCATCTTCGATGGATAGCGATTTTATTATCTAACTGCTGATCGAGTGTAGCCAGATCTAG
TAATCAATTACGGGGTCATTAGTTCATAGCCCATATATGGAGTTCCGCGTTACATAACTTACGGTAAATG
GCCCGCCTGGCTGACCGCCCAACGACCCCCGCCCATTGACGTCAATAATGACGTATGTTCCCATAGTAAC
GCCAATAGGGACTTTCCATTGACGTCAATGGGTGGAGTATTTACGGTAAACTGCCCACTTGGCAGTACAT
CAAGTGTATCATATGCCAAGTACGCCCCCTATTGACGTCAATGACGGTAAATGGCCCGCCTGGCATTATG
CCCAGTACATGACCTTATGGGACTTTCCTACTTGGCAGTACATCTACGTATTAGTCATCGCTATTACCAT
GCTGATGCGGTTTTGGCAGTACATCAATGGGCGTGGATAGCGGTTTGACTCACGGGGATTTCCAAGTCTC
CACCCCATTGACGTCAATGGGAGTTTGTTTTGGCACCAAAATCAACGGGACTTTCCAAAATGTCGTAACA
ACTCCGCCCCATTGACGCAAATGGGCGGTAGGCGTGTACGGTGGGAGGTCTATATAAGCAGAGCTGGTTT
AGTGAACCGTCAGATCGCCTGGAGACGCCATCCACGCTGTTTTGACCTCCATAGAAGACACCGGGACCGA
TCCAGCCTCCCCTCGAAGCTTACATGTGGTACCGAGCTCGGATCCTGAGAACTTCAGGGTGAGTCTATGG
GACCCTTGATGTTTTCTTTCCCCTTCTTTTCTATGGTTAAGTTCATGTCATAGGAAGGGGAGAAGTAACA
GGGTACACATATTGACCAAATCAGGGTAATTTTGCATTTGTAATTTTAAAAAATGCTTTCTTCTTTTAAT
ATACTTTTTTGTTTATCTTATTTCTAATACTTTCCCTAATCTCTTTCTTTCAGGGCAATAATGATACAAT
GTATCATGCCTCTTTGCACCATTCTAAAGAATAACAGTGATAATTTCTGGGTTAAGGCAATAGCAATATT
TCTGCATATAAATATTTCTGCATATAAATTGTAACTGATGTAAGAGGTTTCATATTGCTAATAGCAGCTA
CAATCCAGCTACCATTCTGCTTTTATTTTATGGTTGGGATAAGGCTGGATTATTCTGAGTCCAAGCTAGG
CCCTTTTGCTAATCATGTTCATACCTCTTATCTTCCTCCCACAGCTCCTGGGCAACGTGCTGGTCTGTGT
GCTGGCCCATCACTTTGGCAAAGGCGGCCGCC
Features (pLannotate 1.2.2; 21 found; start..end, strand, type, name):
      1..3765    +  CDS            S: SPIKE_SARS2 - Experimental evidence at protein level: Swiss-Prot protein existence level 1. [Spike glycoprotein]: May down-regulate host tetherin (BST2) by lysosomal degradation, thereby counteracting its antiviral activity. From Severe acute respiratory syndrome coronavirus 2 (2019-nCoV) (SARS-CoV-2).
   3839..4427    +  misc_feature   WPRE: woodchuck hepatitis virus posttranscriptional regulatory element
   4480..4601    -  polyA_signal   SV40 poly(A) signal: SV40 polyadenylation signal
   4624..4693    -  CDS            large T antigen (fragment): large T antigen from SV40 (simian virus 40)
   4716..4762    +  terminator     T7 terminator: transcription terminator for bacteriophage T7 RNA polymerase
   4792..4928    +  terminator     rrnG terminator: transcription terminator from the E. coli ribosomal RNA rrnG operon (Albrechtsen et al., 1991)
   4973..5044    +  misc_feature   3' β-globin insulator: insulator downstream of the human β-globin locus (Farrell et al., 2002)
   5089..5285    +  promoter       SV40 promoter: SV40 early promoter
   5299..6090    +  CDS            neo: KKA2_KLEPN - Also known as kan, nptII. Experimental evidence at protein level: Swiss-Prot protein existence level 1. Resistance to kanamycin, neomycin, paromomycin, ribostamycin, butirosin and gentamicin B. From Klebsiella pneumoniae.
   6104..6328    +  polyA_signal   bGH poly(A) signal: bovine growth hormone polyadenylation signal
   6524..7112    -  rep_origin     ori: high-copy-number ColE1/pMB1/pBR322/pUC origin of replication
   7284..7348    -  CDS            bla(M) (fragment): β-lactamase lacking the signal sequence; bla(M); allows cytosolic expression of β-lactamase
   7858..8718    +  CDS            AmpR: β-lactamase; bla; confers resistance to ampicillin, carbenicillin, and related antibiotics
   8731..8867    +  terminator     rrnG terminator: transcription terminator from the E. coli ribosomal RNA rrnG operon (Albrechtsen et al., 1991)
   9019..9090    +  misc_feature   5' β-globin insulator: insulator upstream of the human β-globin locus (Farrell et al., 2002)
   9095..9141    -  terminator     T7 terminator: transcription terminator for bacteriophage T7 RNA polymerase
   9159..9207    -  polyA_signal   poly(A) signal: synthetic polyadenylation signal
   9288..9591    +  enhancer       CMV enhancer: human cytomegalovirus immediate early enhancer
   9664..9681    -  promoter       CMV promoter (fragment): human cytomegalovirus (CMV) immediate early promoter
   9744..9795    +  promoter       CMVd2 promoter: truncated human cytomegalovirus (CMV) immediate early promoter that yields moderately reduced expression relative to the full-length promoter
   9929..10404   +  intron         β-globin intron: internally truncated intron from human β-globin
