[The description below was written by a language model from this plasmid's Addgene catalogue record and pLannotate feature annotations shown in this document.]
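Description:
pTwist-SARS-CoV-2 Spike-deltaC18 L18F (TTC) is a mammalian expression plasmid built on the Twist pTwist-CMV-BetaGlobin-WPRE-Neo backbone. It encodes the SARS-CoV-2 spike glycoprotein carrying the L18F substitution. The "(TTC)" in the name presumably denotes the codon used for the phenylalanine. The name also indicates a deltaC18 form, meaning spike lacking its last 18 C-terminal residues, a truncation commonly used to improve incorporation of spike into pseudotyped particles. The annotated spike reading frame of about 3.8 kb is consistent with this. The plasmid is propagated in E. coli at high copy through a ColE1/pUC-type origin and selected with ampicillin via the AmpR β-lactamase gene.

The catalogue lists the promoter as CAG. The feature table instead shows a CMV enhancer with CMV promoter fragments followed by a truncated human β-globin intron upstream of the spike gene, which matches the backbone name, so the promoter label should be treated with some caution. Downstream of the coding sequence, a WPRE enhances transcript stability and expression, and an SV40 polyadenylation signal is annotated after it, although on the opposite strand. A separate SV40 early promoter–neo–bGH poly(A) cassette provides G418 selection in mammalian cells. β-globin insulator elements and bacterial or T7 terminators flank the units to limit transcriptional read-through.

The stated purpose is production of pseudovirus bearing the L18F spike. In such work the plasmid supplies the envelope protein in trans during transfection of producer cells. The associated study concerns escape of evolving SARS-CoV-2 variants from vaccine-induced humoral immunity, which suggests use in neutralization assays that test the effect of individual spike mutations.
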