Addgene plasmid #212358: pTwist-SARS-CoV-2 Spike-deltaC18 L18F (TTC)
Purpose: Encodes SARS-CoV-2 spike L18F for pseudovirus production
Depositing lab: Alejandro Balazs. Depositing organization: Massachusetts General Hospital. Publication: Ongoing evolution of SARS-CoV-2 drives escape from mRNA vaccine-induced humoral immunity. Roederer AL, Cao Y, Denis KS, Sheehan ML, Li CJ, Lam EC, Gregory DJ, Poznansky MC, Iafrate AJ, Canaday DH, Gravenstein S, Garcia-Beltran WF, Balazs AB. medRxiv [Preprint]. 2024 Mar 7:2024.03.05.24303815. doi: 10.1101/2024.03.05.24303815. PubMed 38496628.
Backbone
  Vector backbone: pTwist-CMV-BetaGlobin-WPRE-Neo
  Backbone manufacturer: Twist
  Vector type: Mammalian Expression
Growth in bacteria
  Bacterial resistance: Ampicillin, 100 μg/mL
  Growth temperature: 37°C
  Growth strain: DH5alpha
  Copy number: High Copy
Gene/Insert
  Gene/Insert name: SARS-CoV-2 Spike L18F
  Species: Severe acute respiratory syndrome coronavirus 2
  Mutation: L18F
  Entrez Gene: S (a.k.a. GU280_gp02, spike glycoprotein)
  Promoter: CAG
  Cloning method: Ligation Independent Cloning
Terms and licenses: Academic/Nonprofit Terms; Industry Terms: Not Available to Industry
Depositor comments: Please visit https://www.medrxiv.org/content/10.1101/2024.03.05.24303815v1 for medRxiv preprint.
How to cite: pTwist-SARS-CoV-2 Spike-deltaC18 L18F (TTC) was a gift from Alejandro Balazs (Addgene plasmid # 212358 ; http://n2t.net/addgene:212358 ; RRID:Addgene_212358)
